>Addgene plasmid #21177 | pCS2-mqgDUX4mqg* | addgene partial sequence | sequence record 27365 | 21177 with SP6
GATCCATGCAAGGCATCCCGGCGCCCTCCTAGGCGCTCCAGGAGCCGGCGCCCTGGTCTGCACTCCCCTG
CGGCCTGCTGCTGGATGAGCTCCTGGCGAGCCCGGAGTTTCTGCAGCAGGCGCAACCTCTCCTAGAAACG
GAGGCCCCGGGGGAGCTGGAGGCCTCGGAAGAGGCCGCCTCGCTGGAAGCACCCCTCAGCGAGGAAGAAT
ACCGGGCTCTGCTGGAGGAGCTTTAGTCTAGAACTATAGTGAGTCGTATTACGTAGATCCAGACATGATA
AGATACATTGATGAGTTTGGACAAACCACAACTAGAATGCAGTGAAAAAAATGCTTTATTTGTGAAATTT
GTGATGCTATTGCTTTATTTGTAACCATTATAAGCTGCAATAAACAAGTTAACAACAACAATTGCATTCA
TTTTATGTTTCAGGTTCAGGGGGAGGTGTGGGAGGTTTTTTAATTCGCGGCCGCGGCGCCAATGCATTGG
GCCCGGTACCCAGCTTTTGTTCCCTTTAGTGAGGGTTAATTGCGCGCTTGGCGTAATCATGGTCATAGCT
GTTTCCTGTGTGAAATTGTTATCCGCTCACAATTCCACACAACATACGAGCCGGGAGCATAAAGTGTAAA
GCCTGGGGTGCCTAATGAGTGAGCTAACTCACATTAATTGCGTTGCGCTCACTGCCCGCTTTCCAGTCGG
GAAACCTGTCGTGCCAGCTGCATTAATGAATCGGCCAACGCGC
