[The description below was written by a language model from this plasmid's Addgene catalogue record.]
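Description:
pCS2-mqgDUX4mqg* is a small human DUX4-derived insert cloned into the pCS2 backbone, a roughly 4.1 kb plasmid catalogued here for both mammalian and bacterial expression. It is propagated as a high-copy plasmid in E. coli under ampicillin selection. The record does not include a feature table, so the promoter, polyadenylation signal and origin are not stated. The listed sequencing primers indicate that SP6 and T7 priming sites flank the cloning region, with SP6 on the 5′ side. In pCS2-family vectors such phage promoter sites are commonly used for sequencing and for in vitro transcription.

The insert is a 229 bp fragment of human DUX4 (double homeobox 4), the gene encoded within the D4Z4 macrosatellite repeat units associated with facioscapulohumeral dystrophy. It was placed between BamHI and XbaI sites, both of which are retained, so the fragment can be excised or exchanged. At this size, it is a short portion of the locus rather than the full coding region. It carries a single engineered point mutation that changes a CAG codon to TAG, introducing a stop codon at a position numbered according to the reference sequence used in the associated study. The asterisk in the name presumably marks this stop, and "mqg" appears to label the particular short reading frame or fragment, although the record does not define the term.

The associated publication concerns RNA transcripts, small RNA fragments and proteins produced from D4Z4 units. In that context, the construct most plausibly serves as a translation-terminating control alongside a non-mutated counterpart, for testing whether a candidate D4Z4-derived open reading frame is translated. The record does not state this purpose explicitly.
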