Addgene plasmid #21177: pCS2-mqgDUX4mqg*
Depositing lab: Stephen Tapscott. Depositing organization: Fred Hutchinson Cancer Center. Publication: RNA transcripts, miRNA-sized fragments and proteins produced from D4Z4 units: new candidates for the pathophysiology of facioscapulohumeral dystrophy. Snider L, Asawachaicharn A, Tyler AE, Geng LN, Petek LM, Maves L, Miller DG, Lemmers RJ, Winokur ST, Tawil R, van der Maarel SM, Filippova GN, Tapscott SJ. Hum Mol Genet. 2009 Jul 1;18(13):2414-30. doi: 10.1093/hmg/ddp180. Epub 2009 Apr 9. PubMed 19359275.
Backbone
  Vector backbone: pCS2
  Backbone size w/o insert (bp): 4095
  Vector type: Mammalian Expression, Bacterial Expression
Growth in bacteria
  Bacterial resistance: Ampicillin, 100 μg/mL
  Growth temperature: 37°C
  Growth strain: DH5alpha
  Copy number: High Copy
Gene/Insert
  Gene/Insert name: DUX4 (alt name: double homeobox, 4)
  Species: H. sapiens (human)
  Insert size (bp): 229
  Mutation: Point mutation at nucleotide 6163 (numbering according to sequence published in corresponding article): Cag to Tag.
  GenBank ID: FJ439133
  Entrez Gene: DUX4 (a.k.a. DUX4L)
  Cloning method: Restriction Enzyme; 5′ cloning site BamHI (not destroyed); 3′ cloning site XbaI (not destroyed)
  Sequencing primers: 5′ SP6; 3′ T7
Terms and licenses: Academic/Nonprofit Terms; Industry Terms: Not Available to Industry
How to cite: pCS2-mqgDUX4mqg* was a gift from Stephen Tapscott (Addgene plasmid # 21177 ; http://n2t.net/addgene:21177 ; RRID:Addgene_21177)
